>Addgene plasmid #142319 | TFORF2521 | addgene full sequence | sequence record 427313 | Addgene NGS Result
TTAATGTAGTCTTATGCAATACTCTTGTAGTCTTGCAACATGGTAACGATGAGTTAGCAACATGCCTTAC
AAGGAGAGAAAAAGCACCGTGCATGCCGATTGGTGGAAGTAAGGTGGTACGATCGTGCCTTATTAGGAAG
GCAACAGACGGGTCTGACATGGATTGGACGAACCACTGAATTGCCGCATTGCAGAGATATTGTATTTAAG
TGCCTAGCTCGATACATAAACGGGTCTCTCTGGTTAGACCAGATCTGAGCCTGGGAGCTCTCTGGCTAAC
TAGGGAACCCACTGCTTAAGCCTCAATAAAGCTTGCCTTGAGTGCTTCAAGTAGTGTGTGCCCGTCTGTT
GTGTGACTCTGGTAACTAGAGATCCCTCAGACCCTTTTAGTCAGTGTGGAAAATCTCTAGCAGTGGCGCC
CGAACAGGGACTTGAAAGCGAAAGGGAAACCAGAGGAGCTCTCTCGACGCAGGACTCGGCTTGCTGAAGC
GCGCACGGCAAGAGGCGAGGGGCGGCGACTGGTGAGTACGCCAAAAATTTTGACTAGCGGAGGCTAGAAG
GAGAGAGATGGGTGCGAGAGCGTCAGTATTAAGCGGGGGAGAATTAGATCGCGATGGGAAAAAATTCGGT
TAAGGCCAGGGGGAAAGAAAAAATATAAATTAAAACATATAGTATGGGCAAGCAGGGAGCTAGAACGATT
CGCAGTTAATCCTGGCCTGTTAGAAACATCAGAAGGCTGTAGACAAATACTGGGACAGCTACAACCATCC
CTTCAGACAGGATCAGAAGAACTTAGATCATTATATAATACAGTAGCAACCCTCTATTGTGTGCATCAAA
GGATAGAGATAAAAGACACCAAGGAAGCTTTAGACAAGATAGAGGAAGAGCAAAACAAAAGTAAGACCAC
CGCACAGCAAGCGGCCGCTGATCTTCAGACCTGGAGGAGGAGATATGAGGGACAATTGGAGAAGTGAATT
ATATAAATATAAAGTAGTAAAAATTGAACCATTAGGAGTAGCACCCACCAAGGCAAAGAGAAGAGTGGTG
CAGAGAGAAAAAAGAGCAGTGGGAATAGGAGCTTTGTTCCTTGGGTTCTTGGGAGCAGCAGGAAGCACTA
TGGGCGCAGCGTCAATGACGCTGACGGTACAGGCCAGACAATTATTGTCTGGTATAGTGCAGCAGCAGAA
CAATTTGCTGAGGGCTATTGAGGCGCAACAGCATCTGTTGCAACTCACAGTCTGGGGCATCAAGCAGCTC
CAGGCAAGAATCCTGGCTGTGGAAAGATACCTAAAGGATCAACAGCTCCTGGGGATTTGGGGTTGCTCTG
GAAAACTCATTTGCACCACTGCTGTGCCTTGGAATGCTAGTTGGAGTAATAAATCTCTGGAACAGATTTG
GAATCACACGACCTGGATGGAGTGGGACAGAGAAATTAACAATTACACAAGCTTAATACACTCCTTAATT
GAAGAATCGCAAAACCAGCAAGAAAAGAATGAACAAGAATTATTGGAATTAGATAAATGGGCAAGTTTGT
GGAATTGGTTTAACATAACAAATTGGCTGTGGTATATAAAATTATTCATAATGATAGTAGGAGGCTTGGT
AGGTTTAAGAATAGTTTTTGCTGTACTTTCTATAGTGAATAGAGTTAGGCAGGGATATTCACCATTATCG
TTTCAGACCCACCTCCCAACCCCGAGGGGACCCATGCATTGCATCTCAATTAGTCAGCAACCAGGTGTGG
AAAGTCCCCAGGCTCCCCAGCAGGCAGAAGTATGCAAAGCATGCGTCTCAATTAGTCAGCAACCATAGTC
CCGCCCCTAACTCCGCCCATCCCGCCCCTAACTCCGCCCAGTTCCGCCCATTCTCCGCCCCATGGCTGAC
TAATTTTTTTTATTTATGCAGAGGCCGAGGCCGCCTCGGCCTCTGAGCTATTCCAGAAGTAGTGAGGAGG
CTTTTTTGGAGGCCTAGGCTTTTGCAAAAAGCTTTCTAGAGGTACCACCGGAGCTTACCATGACCGAGTA
CAAGCCCACGGTGCGCCTCGCCACCCGCGACGACGTCCCCAGGGCCGTACGCACCCTCGCCGCCGCGTTC
GCCGACTACCCCGCCACGCGCCACACCGTCGATCCGGACCGCCACATCGAGCGGGTCACCGAGCTGCAAG
AACTCTTCCTCACGCGCGTCGGGCTCGACATCGGCAAGGTGTGGGTCGCGGACGACGGCGCCGCCGTGGC
GGTCTGGACCACGCCGGAGAGCGTCGAAGCGGGGGCGGTGTTCGCCGAGATCGGCCCGCGCATGGCCGAG
TTGAGCGGTTCCCGGCTGGCCGCGCAGCAACAGATGGAAGGCCTCCTGGCGCCGCACCGGCCCAAGGAGC
CCGCGTGGTTCCTGGCCACCGTCGGCGTCTCGCCCGACCACCAGGGCAAGGGTCTGGGCAGCGCCGTCGT
GCTCCCCGGAGTGGAGGCGGCCGAGCGCGCCGGGGTGCCCGCCTTCCTGGAGACCTCCGCGCCCCGCAAC
CTCCCCTTCTACGAGCGGCTCGGCTTCACCGTCACCGCCGACGTCGAGGTGCCCGAAGGACCGCGCACCT
GGTGCATGACCCGCAAGCCCGGTGCCAGTTAACGAATTCTAGATCTTGAGACAAATGGCAGTATTCATCC
ACAATTTTAAAAGAAAAGGGGGGATTGGGGGGTACAGTGCAGGGGAAAGAATAGTAGACATAATAGCAAC
AGACATACAAACTAAAGAATTACAAAAACAAATTACAAAAATTCAAAATTTTCGGGTTTATTACAGGGAC
AGCAGAGATCCACTTTGGCGCCGGCTCGAGGCCTGCAGGTGCAAAGATGGATAAAGTTTTAAACAGAGAG
GAATCTTTGCAGCTAATGGACCTTCTAGGTCTTGAAAGGAGTGGGAATTGGCTCCGGTGCCCGTCAGTGG
GCAGAGCGCACATCGCCCACAGTCCCCGAGAAGTTGGGGGGAGGGGTCGGCAATTGAACCGGTGCCTAGA
GAAGGTGGCGCGGGGTAAACTGGGAAAGTGATGTCGTGTACTGGCTCCGCCTTTTTCCCGAGGGTGGGGG
AGAACCGTATATAAGTGCAGTAGTCGCCGTGAACGTTCTTTTTCGCAACGGGTTTGCCGCCAGAACACAG
GTAAGTGCCGTGTGTGGTTCCCGCGGGCCTGGCCTCTTTACGGGTTATGGCCCTTGCGTGCCTTGAATTA
CTTCCACCTGGCTGCAGTACGTGATTCTTGATCCCGAGCTTCGGGTTGGAAGTGGGTGGGAGAGTTCGAG
GCCTTGCGCTTAAGGAGCCCCTTCGCCTCGTGCTTGAGTTGAGGCCTGGCCTGGGCGCTGGGGCCGCCGC
GTGCGAATCTGGTGGCACCTTCGCGCCTGTCTCGCTGCTTTCGATAAGTCTCTAGCCATTTAAAATTTTT
GATGACCTGCTGCGACGCTTTTTTTCTGGCAAGATAGTCTTGTAAATGCGGGCCAAGATCTGCACACTGG
TATTTCGGTTTTTGGGGCCGCGGGCGGCGACGGGGCCCGTGCGTCCCAGCGCACATGTTCGGCGAGGCGG
GGCCTGCGAGCGCGGCCACCGAGAATCGGACGGGGGTAGTCTCAAGCTGGCCGGCCTGCTCTGGTGCCTG
GCCTCGCGCCGCCGTGTATCGCCCCGCCCTGGGCGGCAAGGCTGGCCCGGTCGGCACCAGTTGCGTGAGC
GGAAAGATGGCCGCTTCCCGGCCCTGCTGCAGGGAGCTCAAAATGGAGGACGCGGCGCTCGGGAGAGCGG
GCGGGTGAGTCACCCACACAAAGGAAAAGGGCCTTTCCGTCCTCAGCCGTCGCTTCATGTGACTCCACGG
AGTACCGGGCGCCGTCCAGGCACCTCGATTAGTTCTCGAGCTTTTGGAGTACGTCGTCTTTAGGTTGGGG
GGAGGGGTTTTATGCGATGGAGTTTCCCCACACTGAGTGGGTGGAGACTGAAGTTAGGCCAGCTTGGCAC
TTGATGTAATTCTCCTTGGAATTTGCCCTTTTTGAGTTTGGATCTTGGTTCATTCTCAAGCCTCAGACAG
TGGTTCAAAGTTTTTTTCTTCCATTTCAGGTGTCGTGAGGCTAGCACCGCCACCATGGCGGGGCCGCAGC
CCCTGGCGCTGCAACTGGAACAGTTGTTGAACCCGCGACCAAGCGAGGCGGACCCTGAAGCGGACCCCGA
GGAAGCCACTGCTGCCAGGGTGATTGACAGGTTTGATGAAGGGGAAGATGGGGAAGGTGATTTCCTAGTA
GTGGGTAGCATTAGAAAACTGGCATCAGCCTCCCTCTTGGACACGGACAAAAGGTATTGCGGCAAAACCA
CCTCTAGAAAAGCATGGAATGAAGACCATTGGGAGCAGACTCTGCCAGGATCGTCTGATGAGGAAATATC
TGATGAGGAAGGGTCTGGAGATGAAGATTCAGAGGGACTGGGTCTGGAGGAATATGATGAGGACGACCTG
GGTGCTGCTGAGGAACAGGAGTGTGGTGATCACAGGGAGAGCAAGAAGAGCAGAAGCCACTCTGCAAAAA
CACCGGGCTTCAGTGTCCAGAGTATCAGTGACTTTGAGAAATTTACCAAGGGAATGGATGACCTTGGGAG
CAGTGAGGAGGAGGAAGACGAAGAGAGTGGCATGGAAGAAGGGGATGACGCGGAAGACTCCCAAGGCGAG
AGTGAGGAAGACAGGGCTGGAGATAGAAACAGTGAGGATGATGGTGTGGTGATGACCTTCTCTAGTGTCA
AAGTTTCTGAGGAAGTGGAGAAAGGAAGAGCCGTGAAGAACCAGATAGCACTGTGGGACCAGCTCTTGGA
AGGAAGGATCAAACTACAAAAAGCTCTGTTGACCACCAACCAGCTTCCTCAACCAGATGTTTTCCCATTG
TTCAAGGACAAAGGTGGCCCAGAATTTTCCAGTGCCCTGAAAAATAGTCACAAGGCACTTAAAGCATTGT
TGAGGTCATTGGTAGGTCTTCAGGAAGAGTTGCTTTTCCAGTACCCAGACACTAGATATCTAGTAGATGG
GACAAAGCCCAATGCGGGAAGTGAGGAGATTTCTAGTGAAGATGATGAGCTGGTAGAAGAGAAGAAGCAG
CAACGAAGAAGGGTCCCTGCAAAGAGGAAGCTGGAGATGGAGGACTATCCCAGCTTCATGGCAAAGCGCT
TTGCCGACTTTACAGTCTACAGGAACCGCACACTTCAGAAATGGCACGATAAGACCAAACTGGCTTCTGG
AAAACTGGGGAAGGGTTTTGGTGCCTTTGAACGCTCAATCTTGACTCAGATCGACCATATTCTGATGGAC
AAAGAGAGATTACTTCGAAGGACACAGACCAAGCGCTCTGTCTATCGAGTTCTTGGCAAACCTGAGCCAG
CAGCTCAGCCTGTCCCAGAGAGTTTGCCAGGGGAACCGGAGATCCTTCCTCAAGCCCCTGCTAATGCTCA
TCTGAAGGACTTGGATGAAGAAATCTTTGATGATGATGACTTTTACCACCAGCTCCTTCGAGAACTCATA
GAACGGAAGACCAGCTCCTTGGATCCCAACGATCAGGTGGCCATGGGAAGGCAGTGGCTTGCAATCCAGA
AGTTACGAAGCAAAATCCACAAAAAAGTAGATAGGAAAGCCAGCAAAGGCAGGAAACTTCGGTTTCATGT
CCTTAGCAAGCTACTGAGTTTCATGGCACCTATTGACCATACTACAATGAATGATGATGCCAGGACAGAA
CTGTACCGCTCTCTTTTTGGCCAGCTCCACCCTCCCGACGAAGGCCACGGGGATTAGTAATGAACTAGTC
CGTAACTTGAAAGTATTTCGATTTCTTGGCTTTATATATCTTGTGGAAAGGACGAAGGAGATGAATGCCT
CCTCCCGTGACGCGTTAAGTCGACAATCAACCTCTGGATTACAAAATTTGTGAAAGATTGACTGGTATTC
TTAACTATGTTGCTCCTTTTACGCTATGTGGATACGCTGCTTTAATGCCTTTGTATCATGCTATTGCTTC
CCGTATGGCTTTCATTTTCTCCTCCTTGTATAAATCCTGGTTGCTGTCTCTTTATGAGGAGTTGTGGCCC
GTTGTCAGGCAACGTGGCGTGGTGTGCACTGTGTTTGCTGACGCAACCCCCACTGGTTGGGGCATTGCCA
CCACCTGTCAGCTCCTTTCCGGGACTTTCGCTTTCCCCCTCCCTATTGCCACGGCGGAACTCATCGCCGC
CTGCCTTGCCCGCTGCTGGACAGGGGCTCGGCTGTTGGGCACTGACAATTCCGTGGTGTTGTCGGGGAAA
TCATCGTCCTTTCCTTGGCTGCTCGCCTGTGTTGCCACCTGGATTCTGCGCGGGACGTCCTTCTGCTACG
TCCCTTCGGCCCTCAATCCAGCGGACCTTCCTTCCCGCGGCCTGCTGCCGGCTCTGCGGCCTCTTCCGCG
TCTTCGCCTTCGCCCTCAGACGAGTCGGATCTCCCTTTGGGCCGCCTCCCCGCGTCGACTTTAAGACCAA
TGACTTACAAGGCAGCTGTAGATCTTAGCCACTTTTTAAAAGAAAAGGGGGGACTGGAAGGGCTAATTCA
CTCCCAACGAAGACAAGATCTGCTTTTTGCTTGTACTGGGTCTCTCTGGTTAGACCAGATCTGAGCCTGG
GAGCTCTCTGGCTAACTAGGGAACCCACTGCTTAAGCCTCAATAAAGCTTGCCTTGAGTGCTTCAAGTAG
TGTGTGCCCGTCTGTTGTGTGACTCTGGTAACTAGAGATCCCTCAGACCCTTTTAGTCAGTGTGGAAAAT
CTCTAGCAGTACGTATAGTAGTTCATGTCATCTTATTATTCAGTATTTATAACTTGCAAAGAAATGAATA
TCAGAGAGTGAGAGGAACTTGTTTATTGCAGCTTATAATGGTTACAAATAAAGCAATAGCATCACAAATT
TCACAAATAAAGCATTTTTTTCACTGCATTCTAGTTGTGGTTTGTCCAAACTCATCAATGTATCTTATCA
TGTCTGGCTCTAGCTATCCCGCCCCTAACTCCGCCCATCCCGCCCCTAACTCCGCCCAGTTCCGCCCATT
CTCCGCCCCATGGCTGACTAATTTTTTTTATTTATGCAGAGGCCGAGGCCGCCTCGGCCTCTGAGCTATT
CCAGAAGTAGTGAGGAGGCTTTTTTGGAGGCCTAGGGACGTACCCAATTCGCCCTATAGTGAGTCGTATT
ACGCGCGCTCACTGGCCGTCGTTTTACAACGTCGTGACTGGGAAAACCCTGGCGTTACCCAACTTAATCG
CCTTGCAGCACATCCCCCTTTCGCCAGCTGGCGTAATAGCGAAGAGGCCCGCACCGATCGCCCTTCCCAA
CAGTTGCGCAGCCTGAATGGCGAATGGG
[124 nt withheld, positions 7379-7502]
C
[91 nt withheld, positions 7504-7594]
A
[49 nt withheld, positions 7596-7644]
CCTTTGACGTTGGAGTCCACGTTCTTT
[37 nt withheld, positions 7672-7708]
ACCCTATCTCGGTCTATTCTTTTGATTTATAAGGGATTTTGCCGATTTCGGCCTATTGGTTAAAAAATGA
GCTGATTTAACAAAAATTTAACGCGAATTTTAACAAAATATTAACGCTTACAATTTAGGTGGCACTTTTC
GGGGAAATGTGCGCGGAACCCCTATTTGTTTATTTTTCTAAATACATTCAAATATGTATCCGCTCATGAG
ACAATAACCCTGATAAATGCTTCAATAATATTGAAAAAGGAAGAGTATGAGTATTCAACATTTCCGTGTC
GCCCTTATTCCCTTTTTTGCGGCATTTTGCCTTCCTGTTTTTGCTCACCCAGAAACGCTGGTGAAAGTAA
AAGATGCTGAAGATCAGTTGGGTGCACGAGTGGGTTACATCGAACTGGATCTCAACAGCGGTAAGATCCT
TGAGAGTTTTCGCCCCGAAGAACGTTTTCCAATGATGAGCACTTTTAAAGTTCTGCTATGTGGCGCGGTA
TTATCCCGTATTGACGCCGGGCAAGAGCAACTCGGTCGCCGCATACACTATTCTCAGAATGACTTGGTTG
AGTACTCACCAGTCACAGAAAAGCATCTTACGGATGGCATGACAGTAAGAGAATTATGCAGTGCTGCCAT
AACCATGAGTGATAACACTGCGGCCAACTTACTTCTGACAACGATCGGAGGACCGAAGGAGCTAACCGCT
TTTTTGCACAACATGGGGGATCATGTAACTCGCCTTGATCGTTGGGAACCGGAGCTGAATGAAGCCATAC
CAAACGACGAGCGTGACACCACGATGCCTGTAGCAATGGCAACAACGTTGCGCAAACTATTAACTGGCGA
ACTACTTACTCTAGCTTCCCGGCAACAATTAATAGACTGGATGGAGGCGGATAAAGTTGCAGGACCACTT
CTGCGCTCGGCCCTTCCGGCTGGCTGGTTTATTGCTGATAAATCTGGAGCCGGTGAGCGTGGGTCTCGCG
GTATCATTGCAGCACTGGGGCCAGATGGTAAGCCCTCCCGTATCGTAGTTATCTACACGACGGGGAGTCA
GGCAACTATGGATGAACGAAATAGACAGATCGCTGAGATAGGTGCCTCACTGATTAAGCATTGGTAACTG
TCAGACCAAGTTTACTCATATATACTTTAGATTGATTTAAAACTTCATTTTTAATTTAAAAGGATCTAGG
TGAAGATCCTTTTTGATAATCTCATGACCAAAATCCCTTAACGTGAGTTTTCGTTCCACTGAGCGTCAGA
CCCCGTAGAAAAGATCAAAGGATCTTCTTGAGATCCTTTTTTTCTGCGCGTAATCTGCTGCTTGCAAACA
AAAAAACCACCGCTACCAGCGGTGGTTTGTTTGCCGGATCAAGAGCTACCAACTCTTTTTCCGAAGGTAA
CTGGCTTCAGCAGAGCGCAGATACCAAATACTGTTCTTCTAGTGTAGCCGTAGTTAGGCCACCACTTCAA
GAACTCTGTAGCACCGCCTACATACCTCGCTCTGCTAATCCTGTTACCAGTGGCTGCTGCCAGTGGCGAT
AAGTCGTGTCTTACCGGGTTGGACTCAAGACGATAGTTACCGGATAAGGCGCAGCGGTCGGGCTGAACGG
GGGGTTCGTGCACACAGCCCAGCTTGGAGCGAACGACCTACACCGAACTGAGATACCTACAGCGTGAGCT
ATGAGAAAGCGCCACGCTTCCCGAAGGGAGAAAGGCGGACAGGTATCCGGTAAGCGGCAGGGTCGGAACA
GGAGAGCGCACGAGGGAGCTTCCAGGGGGAAACGCCTGGTATCTTTATAGTCCTGTCGGGTTTCGCCACC
TCTGACTTGAGCGTCGATTTTTGTGATGCTCGTCAGGGGGGCGGAGCCTATGGAAAAACGCCAGCAACGC
GGCCTTTTTACGGTTCCTGGCCTTTTGCTGGCCTTTTGCTCACATGTTCTTTCCTGCGTTATCCCCTGAT
TCTGTGGATAACCGTATTACCGCCTTTGAGTGAGCTGATACCGCTCGCCGCAGCCGAACGACCGAGCGCA
GCGAGTCAGTGAGCGAGGAAGCGGAAGAGCGCCCAATACGCAAACCGCCTCTCCCCGCGCGTTGGCCGAT
TCATTAATGCAGCTGGCACGACAGGTTTCCCGACTGGAAAGCGGGCAGTGAGCGCAACGCAATTAATGTG
AGTTAGCTCACTCATTAGGCACCCCAGGCTTTACACTTTATGCTTCCGGCTCGTATGTTGTGTGGAATTG
TGAGCGGATAACAATTTCACACAGGAAACAGCTATGACCATGATTACGCCAAGCGCGCAATTAACCCTCA
CTAAAGGGAACAAAAGCTGGAGCTGCAAGC
Features (pLannotate 1.2.2; 31 found; start..end, strand, type, name):
      5..231     +  promoter       RSV promoter: Rous sarcoma virus enhancer/promoter
    232..412     +  LTR            5' LTR (truncated): truncated 5' long terminal repeat (LTR) from HIV-1
    459..584     +  misc_feature   HIV-1 Ψ: packaging signal of human immunodeficiency virus type 1
    568..931     +  CDS            HIV-1 gag (fragment): gag protein from human immunodeficiency virus 1; gag
   1077..1310    +  misc_feature   RRE: The Rev response element (RRE) of HIV-1 allows for Rev-dependent mRNA export from the nucleus to the cytoplasm.
   1687..1713    +  CDS            Rev (fragment): human immunodeficiency virus 1 (HIV-1) Rev protein; rev; enhances nuclear export of unspliced and incompletely spliced viral mRNAs
   1720..1743    +  promoter       SV40 promoter (fragment): SV40 early promoter
   1744..1815    +  promoter       SV40 promoter (fragment): SV40 enhancer and early promoter
   1839..1974    +  rep_origin     SV40 ori: SV40 origin of replication
   2020..2616    +  CDS            PuroR (fragment): puromycin N-acetyltransferase; pac from Streptomyces; confers resistance to puromycin
   2665..2782    +  misc_feature   cPPT/CTS: central polypurine tract and central termination sequence of HIV-1
   2847..2913    +  CDS            small t antigen (fragment): SV40 (simian virus 40) small t antigen
   2920..4098    +  promoter       EF-1α promoter: strong constitutive promoter for human elongation factor EF-1α
   4115..5794    +  CDS            AATF: AATF_HUMAN - Also known as CHE1, DED. Experimental evidence at protein level: Swiss-Prot protein existence level 1. May function as a general inhibitor of the histone deacetylase HDAC1. Binding to the pocket region of RB1 may displace HDAC1 from RB1/E2F complexes, leading to activation of E2F target genes and cell cycle progression. Conversely, displacement of HDAC1 from SP1 bound to the CDKN1A promoter leads to increased expression of this CDK inhibitor and blocks cell cycle progression. Also antagonizes PAWR mediated induction of aberrant amyloid peptide production in Alzheimer disease (pres
   5810..5863    +  promoter       U6 promoter (fragment): RNA polymerase III promoter for human U6 snRNA
   5905..6493    +  misc_feature   WPRE: woodchuck hepatitis virus posttranscriptional regulatory element
   6544..6563    +  misc_feature   cPPT/CTS (fragment): central polypurine tract and central termination sequence of HIV-1
   6565..6798    +  LTR            3' LTR (ΔU3): self-inactivating 3' long terminal repeat (LTR) from HIV-1
   6876..6997    +  polyA_signal   SV40 poly(A) signal: SV40 polyadenylation signal
   7037..7172    +  rep_origin     SV40 ori: SV40 origin of replication
   7193..7211    -  promoter       T7 promoter: promoter for bacteriophage T7 RNA polymerase
   7219..7374    +  CDS            lacZα (fragment): LacZα fragment of β-galactosidase; lacZ fragment
   7379..7807    +  rep_origin     f1 ori (sequence partly withheld): f1 bacteriophage origin of replication; arrow indicates direction of (+) strand synthesis
   7860..7964    +  promoter       AmpR promoter: bla
   7965..8825    +  CDS            AmpR: β-lactamase; bla; confers resistance to ampicillin, carbenicillin, and related antibiotics
   8996..9584    +  rep_origin     ori: high-copy-number ColE1/pMB1/pBR322/pUC origin of replication
   9767..9859    +  CDS            lacI (fragment): lac repressor; lacI; The lac repressor binds to the lac operator to inhibit transcription in E. coli. This inhibition can be relieved by adding lactose or isopropyl-β-D-thiogalactopyranoside (IPTG).
   9872..9893    +  protein_bind   CAP binding site: CAP binding activates transcription in the presence of cAMP. E. coli catabolite activator protein
   9908..9938    +  promoter       lac promoter: promoter for the E. coli lac operon
   9946..9962    +  protein_bind   lac operator: The lac repressor binds to the lac operator to inhibit transcription in E. coli. This inhibition can be relieved by adding lactose or isopropyl-β-D-thiogalactopyranoside (IPTG). lac repressor encoded by lacI
  10007..10025   +  promoter       T3 promoter: promoter for bacteriophage T3 RNA polymerase
