[The description below was written by a language model from this plasmid's Addgene catalogue record and pLannotate feature annotations shown in this document.]
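Description:
TFORF2521 is a third-generation-style, self-inactivating lentiviral expression plasmid built on the pLX_TRC317 backbone for overexpressing the human transcription factor ORF AATF (also known as CHE1 or DED) in mammalian cells. It belongs to a barcoded transcription factor ORF collection in which each construct carries a unique 24-bp barcode, so that the factor delivered to a cell can be identified by sequencing in pooled overexpression screens, such as those aimed at directed differentiation. In bacteria the plasmid is maintained through a high-copy ColE1/pUC-type origin and selected with ampicillin via the bla gene. An f1 origin and remnants of a lac/lacZα cloning region flanked by T7 and T3 promoters are also present in the backbone.

The viral genome is transcribed in packaging cells from an RSV promoter fused to a truncated HIV-1 5' LTR, followed by the Ψ packaging signal, a gag fragment and the RRE for Rev-dependent export. It ends in a ΔU3 3' LTR, which inactivates LTR promoter activity after integration, with an SV40 polyadenylation signal downstream. Between the LTRs, an SV40 early promoter drives the puromycin N-acetyltransferase gene for selecting transduced cells. A cPPT/CTS element, which aids nuclear import of the viral genome, follows this cassette. The EF-1α promoter then drives the synthesized AATF coding sequence, and a WPRE downstream enhances transcript stability and expression. The feature table does not annotate the barcode itself. The short region between the ORF and WPRE, which contains a fragment annotated as U6 promoter sequence, is a plausible location, but the record does not state this. The depositor notes that the plasmid can recombine, a common issue with LTR-containing vectors.
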