Addgene plasmid #142319: TFORF2521
Purpose: Lentiviral vector for overexpressing transcription factor ORFs with unique 24-bp barcodes. Barcodes facilitate identification of transcription factors in pooled screens.
Depositing lab: Feng Zhang. Depositing organization: Broad Institute. Publication: A transcription factor atlas of directed differentiation. Joung J, Ma S, Tay T, Geiger-Schuller KR, Kirchgatterer PC, Verdine VK, Guo B, Arias-Garcia MA, Allen WE, Singh A, Kuksenko O, Abudayyeh OO, Gootenberg JS, Fu Z, Macrae RK, Buenrostro JD, Regev A, Zhang F. Cell. 2023 Jan 5;186(1):209-229.e26. doi: 10.1016/j.cell.2022.11.026. PubMed 36608654.
Backbone
  Vector backbone: pLX_TRC317
  Backbone manufacturer: Broad Institute Genetic Perturbation Platform
  Backbone size w/o insert (bp): 8264
  Vector type: Mammalian Expression, Lentiviral
  Selectable markers: Puromycin
Growth in bacteria
  Bacterial resistance: Ampicillin, 100 μg/mL
  Growth temperature: 30°C
  Growth strain: DH5alpha
  Copy number: High Copy
Gene/Insert
  Gene/Insert name: AATF
  Species: H. sapiens (human)
  Insert size (bp): 1784
  Entrez Gene: AATF (a.k.a. BFR2, CHE-1, CHE1, DED)
  Promoter: EF1a
  Cloning method: Unknown
  Sequencing primers: 5′ GGGTGGAGACTGAAGTTAGGCCAG; 3′ CACATAGCGTAAAAGGAGCAACATAG
Terms and licenses: Academic/Nonprofit Terms; Industry Terms: Not Available to Industry
Depositor comments: NM_012138,ENST00000619387 . The transcription factor ORF portion of this plasmid was synthesized by Genewiz. Please test multiple small colonies in case of plasmid recombination. To make this collection available in a timely manner, a portion of this collection was not fully sequenced by Addgene. If an Addgene verified full plasmid sequence is not available, please contact us prior to placing an order to request the full sequence.
How to cite: TFORF2521 was a gift from Feng Zhang (Addgene plasmid # 142319 ; http://n2t.net/addgene:142319 ; RRID:Addgene_142319)
