>Addgene plasmid #142319 | TFORF2521 | depositor partial sequence | sequence record 279095 | Insert
ACCGCCACCATGGCGGGGCCGCAGCCCCTGGCGCTGCAACTGGAACAGTTGTTGAACCCGCGACCAAGCG
AGGCGGACCCTGAAGCGGACCCCGAGGAAGCCACTGCTGCCAGGGTGATTGACAGGTTTGATGAAGGGGA
AGATGGGGAAGGTGATTTCCTAGTAGTGGGTAGCATTAGAAAACTGGCATCAGCCTCCCTCTTGGACACG
GACAAAAGGTATTGCGGCAAAACCACCTCTAGAAAAGCATGGAATGAAGACCATTGGGAGCAGACTCTGC
CAGGATCGTCTGATGAGGAAATATCTGATGAGGAAGGGTCTGGAGATGAAGATTCAGAGGGACTGGGTCT
GGAGGAATATGATGAGGACGACCTGGGTGCTGCTGAGGAACAGGAGTGTGGTGATCACAGGGAGAGCAAG
AAGAGCAGAAGCCACTCTGCAAAAACACCGGGCTTCAGTGTCCAGAGTATCAGTGACTTTGAGAAATTTA
CCAAGGGAATGGATGACCTTGGGAGCAGTGAGGAGGAGGAAGACGAAGAGAGTGGCATGGAAGAAGGGGA
TGACGCGGAAGACTCCCAAGGCGAGAGTGAGGAAGACAGGGCTGGAGATAGAAACAGTGAGGATGATGGT
GTGGTGATGACCTTCTCTAGTGTCAAAGTTTCTGAGGAAGTGGAGAAAGGAAGAGCCGTGAAGAACCAGA
TAGCACTGTGGGACCAGCTCTTGGAAGGAAGGATCAAACTACAAAAAGCTCTGTTGACCACCAACCAGCT
TCCTCAACCAGATGTTTTCCCATTGTTCAAGGACAAAGGTGGCCCAGAATTTTCCAGTGCCCTGAAAAAT
AGTCACAAGGCACTTAAAGCATTGTTGAGGTCATTGGTAGGTCTTCAGGAAGAGTTGCTTTTCCAGTACC
CAGACACTAGATATCTAGTAGATGGGACAAAGCCCAATGCGGGAAGTGAGGAGATTTCTAGTGAAGATGA
TGAGCTGGTAGAAGAGAAGAAGCAGCAACGAAGAAGGGTCCCTGCAAAGAGGAAGCTGGAGATGGAGGAC
TATCCCAGCTTCATGGCAAAGCGCTTTGCCGACTTTACAGTCTACAGGAACCGCACACTTCAGAAATGGC
ACGATAAGACCAAACTGGCTTCTGGAAAACTGGGGAAGGGTTTTGGTGCCTTTGAACGCTCAATCTTGAC
TCAGATCGACCATATTCTGATGGACAAAGAGAGATTACTTCGAAGGACACAGACCAAGCGCTCTGTCTAT
CGAGTTCTTGGCAAACCTGAGCCAGCAGCTCAGCCTGTCCCAGAGAGTTTGCCAGGGGAACCGGAGATCC
TTCCTCAAGCCCCTGCTAATGCTCATCTGAAGGACTTGGATGAAGAAATCTTTGATGATGATGACTTTTA
CCACCAGCTCCTTCGAGAACTCATAGAACGGAAGACCAGCTCCTTGGATCCCAACGATCAGGTGGCCATG
GGAAGGCAGTGGCTTGCAATCCAGAAGTTACGAAGCAAAATCCACAAAAAAGTAGATAGGAAAGCCAGCA
AAGGCAGGAAACTTCGGTTTCATGTCCTTAGCAAGCTACTGAGTTTCATGGCACCTATTGACCATACTAC
AATGAATGATGATGCCAGGACAGAACTGTACCGCTCTCTTTTTGGCCAGCTCCACCCTCCCGACGAAGGC
CACGGGGATTAGTAATGAACTAGTCCGTAACTTGAAAGTATTTCGATTTCTTGGCTTTATATATCTTGTG
GAAAGGACGAAGGAGATGAATGCCTCCTCCCGTG
