>Addgene plasmid #142319 | TFORF2521 | depositor partial sequence | sequence record 279096 | Barcode
AGGAGATGAATGCCTCCTCCCGTG
